>Addgene plasmid #110826 | pET22b-ecDHFR-Y100F | addgene full sequence | sequence record 212209 | Addgene NGS Result
ATCCGGATATAGTTCCTCCTTTCAGCAAAAAACCCCTCAAGACCCGTTTAGAGGCCCCAAGGGGTTATGC
TAGTTATTGCTCAGCGGTGGCAGCAGCCAACTCAGCTTCCTTTCGGGCTTTGTTAGCAGCCGGATCTCAG
TGGTGGTGGTGGTGGTGCTCGAGTGCGGCCGCAAGCTTGTCGACGGAGCTCGAATTCGGATCCTTAACGA
CGCTCGAGGATTTCGAAACAATAGCTATGCGAGTTCTGCGCATCAGCATCGTGGAATTCGCTGAATACCG
ATTCCCAGTCATCCGGCTCGTAATCCGGAAAATGGGTGTCGCCTTCCACTTCTGCATCGATATGCGTCAG
ATACAGTTTTTGCGCTTTTGGCAAGAACTGTTCAAAAACGCGTCCGCCGCCAATCACCATGATTTCTGGT
ACGTCACCACACGCCGCGATGGCTTCGTCGACCGATTTAACCCAGGTAACCCGATCATCGGTCCCGGGTT
GACTGCTGAGGATAATATTTTTGCGGCCGGGCAAAGGCCTACCGATTGATTCCCAGGTATGGCGCCCCAT
AATCACGGGTTTATTTAAGGTGTTGCGTTTAAACCAGGCGAGATCGGCAGGCAGGTTCCATGGCATGGCG
TTTTCCATGCCGATAACGCGATCTACCGCTAGCGCCGCAATCAGACTGATCATATGTATATCTCCTTCTT
AAAGTTAAACAAAATTATTTCTAGAGGGGAATTGTTATCCGCTCACAATTCCCCTATAGTGAGTCGTATT
AATTTCGCGGGATCGAGATCTCGATCCTCTACGCCGGACGCATCGTGGCCGGCATCACCGGCGCCACAGG
TGCGGTTGCTGGCGCCTATATCGCCGACATCACCGATGGGGAAGATCGGGCTCGCCACTTCGGGCTCATG
AGCGCTTGTTTCGGCGTGGGTATGGTGGCAGGCCCCGTGGCCGGGGGACTGTTGGGCGCCATCTCCTTGC
ATGCACCATTCCTTGCGGCGGCGGTGCTCAACGGCCTCAACCTACTACTGGGCTGCTTCCTAATGCAGGA
GTCGCATAAGGGAGAGCGTCGAGATCCCGGACACCATCGAATGGCGCAAAACCTTTCGCGGTATGGCATG
ATAGCGCCCGGAAGAGAGTCAATTCAGGGTGGTGAATGTGAAACCAGTAACGTTATACGATGTCGCAGAG
TATGCCGGTGTCTCTTATCAGACCGTTTCCCGCGTGGTGAACCAGGCCAGCCACGTTTCTGCGAAAACGC
GGGAAAAAGTGGAAGCGGCGATGGCGGAGCTGAATTACATTCCCAACCGCGTGGCACAACAACTGGCGGG
CAAACAGTCGTTGCTGATTGGCGTTGCCACCTCCAGTCTGGCCCTGCACGCGCCGTCGCAAATTGTCGCG
GCGATTAAATCTCGCGCCGATCAACTGGGTGCCAGCGTGGTGGTGTCGATGGTAGAACGAAGCGGCGTCG
AAGCCTGTAAAGCGGCGGTGCACAATCTTCTCGCGCAACGCGTCAGTGGGCTGATCATTAACTATCCGCT
GGATGACCAGGATGCCATTGCTGTGGAAGCTGCCTGCACTAATGTTCCGGCGTTATTTCTTGATGTCTCT
GACCAGACACCCATCAACAGTATTATTTTCTCCCATGAAGACGGTACGCGACTGGGCGTGGAGCATCTGG
TCGCATTGGGTCACCAGCAAATCGCGCTGTTAGCGGGCCCATTAAGTTCTGTCTCGGCGCGTCTGCGTCT
GGCTGGCTGGCATAAATATCTCACTCGCAATCAAATTCAGCCGATAGCGGAACGGGAAGGCGACTGGAGT
GCCATGTCCGGTTTTCAACAAACCATGCAAATGCTGAATGAGGGCATCGTTCCCACTGCGATGCTGGTTG
CCAACGATCAGATGGCGCTGGGCGCAATGCGCGCCATTACCGAGTCCGGGCTGCGCGTTGGTGCGGATAT
CTCGGTAGTGGGATACGACGATACCGAAGACAGCTCATGTTATATCCCGCCGTTAACCACCATCAAACAG
GATTTTCGCCTGCTGGGGCAAACCAGCGTGGACCGCTTGCTGCAACTCTCTCAGGGCCAGGCGGTGAAGG
GCAATCAGCTGTTGCCCGTCTCACTGGTGAAAAGAAAAACCACCCTGGCGCCCAATACGCAAACCGCCTC
TCCCCGCGCGTTGGCCGATTCATTAATGCAGCTGGCACGACAGGTTTCCCGACTGGAAAGCGGGCAGTGA
GCGCAACGCAATTAATGTAAGTTAGCTCACTCATTAGGCACCGGGATCTCGACCGATGCCCTTGAGAGCC
TTCAACCCAGTCAGCTCCTTCCGGTGGGCGCGGGGCATGACTATCGTCGCCGCACTTATGACTGTCTTCT
TTATCATGCAACTCGTAGGACAGGTGCCGGCAGCGCTCTGGGTCATTTTCGGCGAGGACCGCTTTCGCTG
GAGCGCGACGATGATCGGCCTGTCGCTTGCGGTATTCGGAATCTTGCACGCCCTCGCTCAAGCCTTCGTC
ACTGGTCCCGCCACCAAACGTTTCGGCGAGAAGCAGGCCATTATCGCCGGCATGGCGGCCCCACGGGTGC
GCATGATCGTGCTCCTGTCGTTGAGGACCCGGCTAGGCTGGCGGGGTTGCCTTACTGGTTAGCAGAATGA
ATCACCGATACGCGAGCGAACGTGAAGCGACTGCTGCTGCAAAACGTCTGCGACCTGAGCAACAACATGA
ATGGTCTTCGGTTTCCGTGTTTCGTAAAGTCTGGAAACGCGGAAGTCAGCGCCCTGCACCATTATGTTCC
GGATCTGCATCGCAGGATGCTGCTGGCTACCCTGTGGAACACCTACATCTGTATTAACGAAGCGCTGGCA
TTGACCCTGAGTGATTTTTCTCTGGTCCCGCCGCATCCATACCGCCAGTTGTTTACCCTCACAACGTTCC
AGTAACCGGGCATGTTCATCATCAGTAACCCGTATCGTGAGCATCCTCTCTCGTTTCATCGGTATCATTA
CCCCCATGAACAGAAATCCCCCTTACACGGAGGCATCAGTGACCAAACAGGAAAAAACCGCCCTTAACAT
GGCCCGCTTTATCAGAAGCCAGACATTAACGCTTCTGGAGAAACTCAACGAGCTGGACGCGGATGAACAG
GCAGACATCTGTGAATCGCTTCACGACCACGCTGATGAGCTTTACCGCAGCTGCCTCGCGCGTTTCGGTG
ATGACGGTGAAAACCTCTGACACATGCAGCTCCCGGAGACGGTCACAGCTTGTCTGTAAGCGGATGCCGG
GAGCAGACAAGCCCGTCAGGGCGCGTCAGCGGGTGTTGGCGGGTGTCGGGGCGCAGCCATGACCCAGTCA
CGTAGCGATAGCGGAGTGTATACTGGCTTAACTATGCGGCATCAGAGCAGATTGTACTGAGAGTGCACCA
TTGCGGTGTGAAATACCGCACAGATGCGTAAGGAGAAAATACCGCATCAGGCGCTCTTCCGCTTCCTCGC
TCACTGACTCGCTGCGCTCGGTCGTTCGGCTGCGGCGAGCGGTATCAGCTCACTCAAAGGCGGTAATACG
GTTATCCACAGAATCAGGGGATAACGCAGGAAAGAACATGTGAGCAAAAGGCCAGCAAAAGGCCAGGAAC
CGTAAAAAGGCCGCGTTGCTGGCGTTTTTCCATAGGCTCCGCCCCCCTGACGAGCATCACAAAAATCGAC
GCTCAAGTCAGAGGTGGCGAAACCCGACAGGACTATAAAGATACCAGGCGTTTCCCCCTGGAAGCTCCCT
CGTGCGCTCTCCTGTTCCGACCCTGCCGCTTACCGGATACCTGTCCGCCTTTCTCCCTTCGGGAAGCGTG
GCGCTTTCTCATAGCTCACGCTGTAGGTATCTCAGTTCGGTGTAGGTCGTTCGCTCCAAGCTGGGCTGTG
TGCACGAACCCCCCGTTCAGCCCGACCGCTGCGCCTTATCCGGTAACTATCGTCTTGAGTCCAACCCGGT
AAGACACGACTTATCGCCACTGGCAGCAGCCACTGGTAACAGGATTAGCAGAGCGAGGTATGTAGGCGGT
GCTACAGAGTTCTTGAAGTGGTGGCCTAACTACGGCTACACTAGAAGGACAGTATTTGGTATCTGCGCTC
TGCTGAAGCCAGTTACCTTCGGAAAAAGAGTTGGTAGCTCTTGATCCGGCAAACAAACCACCGCTGGTAG
CGGTGGTTTTTTTGTTTGCAAGCAGCAGATTACGCGCAGAAAAAAAGGATCTCAAGAAGATCCTTTGATC
TTTTCTACGGGGTCTGACGCTCAGTGGAACGAAAACTCACGTTAAGGGATTTTGGTCATGAGATTATCAA
AAAGGATCTTCACCTAGATCCTTTTAAATTAAAAATGAAGTTTTAAATCAATCTAAAGTATATATGAGTA
AACTTGGTCTGACAGTTACCAATGCTTAATCAGTGAGGCACCTATCTCAGCGATCTGTCTATTTCGTTCA
TCCATAGTTGCCTGACTCCCCGTCGTGTAGATAACTACGATACGGGAGGGCTTACCATCTGGCCCCAGTG
CTGCAATGATACCGCGAGACCCACGCTCACCGGCTCCAGATTTATCAGCAATAAACCAGCCAGCCGGAAG
GGCCGAGCGCAGAAGTGGTCCTGCAACTTTATCCGCCTCCATCCAGTCTATTAATTGTTGCCGGGAAGCT
AGAGTAAGTAGTTCGCCAGTTAATAGTTTGCGCAACGTTGTTGCCATTGCTGCAGGCATCGTGGTGTCAC
GCTCGTCGTTTGGTATGGCTTCATTCAGCTCCGGTTCCCAACGATCAAGGCGAGTTACATGATCCCCCAT
GTTGTGCAAAAAAGCGGTTAGCTCCTTCGGTCCTCCGATCGTTGTCAGAAGTAAGTTGGCCGCAGTGTTA
TCACTCATGGTTATGGCAGCACTGCATAATTCTCTTACTGTCATGCCATCCGTAAGATGCTTTTCTGTGA
CTGGTGAGTACTCAACCAAGTCATTCTGAGAATAGTGTATGCGGCGACCGAGTTGCTCTTGCCCGGCGTC
AATACGGGATAATACCGCGCCACATAGCAGAACTTTAAAAGTGCTCATCATTGGAAAACGTTCTTCGGGG
CGAAAACTCTCAAGGATCTTACCGCTGTTGAGATCCAGTTCGATGTAACCCACTCGTGCACCCAACTGAT
CTTCAGCATCTTTTACTTTCACCAGCGTTTCTGGGTGAGCAAAAACAGGAAGGCAAAATGCCGCAAAAAA
GGGAATAAGGGCGACACGGAAATGTTGAATACTCATACTCTTCCTTTTTCAATATTATTGAAGCATTTAT
CAGGGTTATTGTCTCATGAGCGGATACATATTTGAATGTATTTAGAAAAATAAACAAATAGGGGTTCCGC
GCACATTTCCCCGAAAAGTGCCACCTAAATTGTAAGCGTTAATATTTTGTTAAAATTCGCGTTAAATTTT
TGTTAAATCAGCTCATTTTTTAACCAATAGGCCGAAATCGGCAAAATCCCTTATAAATCAAAAGAATAGA
CCGAGATAGGGT
[37 nt withheld, positions 5543-5579]
AAAGAACGTGGACTCCAACGTCAAAGG
[49 nt withheld, positions 5607-5655]
T
[91 nt withheld, positions 5657-5747]
G
[124 nt withheld, positions 5749-5872]
CCCATTCGCCA
Features (pLannotate 1.2.2; 19 found; start..end, strand, type, name):
     26..73      -  terminator     T7 terminator: transcription terminator for bacteriophage T7 RNA polymerase
     81..130     -  CDS            SET1 (fragment): solubility-enhancement tag derived from T7 phage gene 10B
    140..157     -  CDS            9xHis (fragment): 9xHis affinity tag
    207..683     -  CDS            folA: DYR_ECOLI - Also known as tmrA. Experimental evidence at protein level: Swiss-Prot protein existence level 1. Key enzyme in folate metabolism. Catalyzes an essential reaction for de novo glycine and purine synthesis, and for DNA precursor synthesis. From Escherichia coli (strain K12).
    691..713     -  RBS            RBS: efficient ribosome binding site from bacteriophage T7 gene 10 (Olins and Rangwala, 1989)
    728..752     -  protein_bind   lac operator: The lac repressor binds to the lac operator to inhibit transcription in E. coli. This inhibition can be relieved by adding lactose or isopropyl-β-D-thiogalactopyranoside (IPTG). lac repressor encoded by lacI
    753..771     -  promoter       T7 promoter: promoter for bacteriophage T7 RNA polymerase
    793..1072    +  CDS            TcR (fragment): tetracycline efflux protein; tet; confers resistance to tetracycline
   1080..1157    +  promoter       lacI promoter: lacI
   1158..2240    +  CDS            lacI: lac repressor; lacI; The lac repressor binds to the lac operator to inhibit transcription in E. coli. This inhibition can be relieved by adding lactose or isopropyl-β-D-thiogalactopyranoside (IPTG).
   2253..2274    +  protein_bind   CAP binding site: CAP binding activates transcription in the presence of cAMP. E. coli catabolite activator protein
   2289..2580    +  CDS            TcR (fragment): tetracycline efflux protein; tet; confers resistance to tetracycline
   2652..3032    -  CDS            YPB1_ECOLX: Protein predicted: Swiss-Prot protein existence level 4. From Escherichia coli.
   3049..3240    +  CDS            rop: Rop protein, which maintains plasmids at low copy number; rop
   3342..3481    +  misc_feature   bom: basis of mobility region from pBR322
   3667..4255    -  rep_origin     ori: high-copy-number ColE1/pMB1/pBR322/pUC origin of replication
   4426..5286    -  CDS            AmpR: β-lactamase; bla; confers resistance to ampicillin, carbenicillin, and related antibiotics
   5287..5391    -  promoter       AmpR promoter: bla
   5444..5872    -  rep_origin     f1 ori (sequence partly withheld): f1 bacteriophage origin of replication; arrow indicates direction of (+) strand synthesis
