[The description below was written by a language model from this plasmid's Addgene catalogue record and pLannotate feature annotations shown in this document.]
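Description:
pET22b-ecDHFR-Y100F is a bacterial expression plasmid built on the Novagen pET22b backbone for producing a point mutant of Escherichia coli dihydrofolate reductase (folA), the folate-metabolism enzyme needed for glycine, purine and DNA precursor synthesis. The roughly 480 bp coding sequence carries a tyrosine-to-phenylalanine substitution at residue 100 and was inserted between the NdeI and BamHI sites. Cloning at NdeI places the gene's own start codon directly behind the T7 gene 10 ribosome binding site, which would normally displace the pelB leader found in pET22b; consistent with this, no leader is annotated. A His-tag sequence lies downstream of the insert in the vector, but the record does not say whether it is fused in frame to the enzyme or excluded by a stop codon.

Expression is driven by a T7 promoter followed by a lac operator, and transcription ends at the T7 terminator. The plasmid also encodes the lac repressor from its own promoter, so the cassette stays repressed until IPTG or lactose is added in a host that supplies T7 RNA polymerase. Propagation relies on a pBR322-type ColE1 origin together with rop, which keeps copy number low as the catalogue notes, along with the bom mobility region. An f1 origin allows single-stranded DNA production, and selection is by ampicillin through β-lactamase. The annotated tetracycline-resistance fragments are nonfunctional pBR322 remnants. The construct is intended for overexpressing the Y100F enzyme, and the associated work examined the roles of Asp27 and Tyr100 in the proton and hydride transfer steps of DHFR catalysis.
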