Addgene plasmid #110826: pET22b-ecDHFR-Y100F
Purpose: Bacterial expression of E.coli DHFR Y100F mutant
Depositing lab: Stephen Benkovic. Depositing organization: Pennsylvania State University. Publication: Escherichia coli dihydrofolate reductase catalyzed proton and hydride transfers: temporal order and the roles of Asp27 and Tyr100. Liu CT, Francis K, Layfield JP, Huang X, Hammes-Schiffer S, Kohen A, Benkovic SJ. Proc Natl Acad Sci U S A. 2014 Dec 23;111(51):18231-6. doi: 10.1073/pnas.1415940111. Epub 2014 Dec 1. PubMed 25453098.
Backbone
  Vector backbone: pET22b
  Backbone manufacturer: Novagen
  Backbone size w/o insert (bp): 5493
  Vector type: Bacterial Expression
Growth in bacteria
  Bacterial resistance: Ampicillin, 100 μg/mL
  Growth temperature: 37°C
  Growth strain: DH5alpha
  Copy number: Low Copy
Gene/Insert
  Gene/Insert name: ecDHFR (alt names: dihydrofolate reductase; folA)
  Species: E.coli
  Insert size (bp): 480
  Mutation: Y100 mutated to F100
  Promoter: T7
  Cloning method: Restriction Enzyme; 5′ cloning site NdeI (unknown if destroyed); 3′ cloning site BamHI (unknown if destroyed)
  Sequencing primers: 5′ TAATACGACTCACTATAGGG
Terms and licenses: Academic/Nonprofit Terms; Industry Terms: Not Available to Industry
How to cite: pET22b-ecDHFR-Y100F was a gift from Stephen Benkovic (Addgene plasmid # 110826 ; http://n2t.net/addgene:110826 ; RRID:Addgene_110826)
