>Addgene plasmid #110826 | pET22b-ecDHFR-Y100F | depositor partial sequence | sequence record 208364 | T7 forward primer
ATAATTTTGTTTAACTTTAAGAAGGAGATATACATATGATCAGTCTGATTGCGGCGCTAGCGGTAGATCG
CGTTATCGGCATGGAAAACGCCATGCCATGGAACCTGCCTGCCGATCTCGCCTGGTTTAAACGCAACACC
TTAAATAAACCCGTGATTATGGGGCGCCATACCTGGGAATCAATCGGTAGGCCTTTGCCCGGCCGCAAAA
ATATTATCCTCAGCAGTCAACCCGGGACCGATGATCGGGTTACCTGGGTTAAATCGGTCGACGAAGCCAT
CGCGGCGTGTGGTGACGTACCAGAAATCATGGTGATTGGCGGCGGACGCGTTTTTGAACAGTTCTTGCCA
AAAGCGCAAAAACTGTATCTGACGCATATCGATGCAGAAGTGGAAGGCGACACCCATTTTCCGGATTACG
AGCCGGATGACTGGGAATCGGTATTCAGCGAATTCCACGATGCTGATGCGCAGAACTCGCATAGCTATTG
TTTCGAAATCCTCGAGCGTCGTTAAGGATCCGAATTCGAGCTCCGTCGACAAGCTTGCGGCCGCACTCGA
GCACCACCACCACCACCACTGAGATCCGGCTGCTAACAAAGCCCGAAAGGAAGCT
